Addgene plasmid #27917: pUT1345-HQ858835
Depositing lab: John Gray & Erich Grotewold. Depositing organization: University of Toledo. Publication: GRASSIUS: a platform for comparative regulatory genomics across the grasses. Yilmaz A, Nishiyama MY Jr, Fuentes BG, Souza GM, Janies D, Gray J, Grotewold E. Plant Physiol. 2009 Jan;149(1):171-80. doi: 10.1104/pp.108.128579. Epub 2008 Nov 5. PubMed 18987217.
Backbone
  Vector backbone: pENTR/D
  Backbone manufacturer: Invitrogen
  Backbone size w/o insert (bp): 2580
  Vector type: Entry vector
Growth in bacteria
  Bacterial resistance: Kanamycin, 50 μg/mL
  Growth temperature: 37°C
  Growth strain: DH5alpha
  Growth instructions: E. coli Top10 (Invitrogen)
  Copy number: Low Copy
Gene/Insert
  Gene/Insert name: WRKY transcription factor encoded by Os08g0386200 LOC_Os08g29660
  Species: Oryza sativa (rice)
  Insert size (bp): 957
  GenBank ID: HQ858835
  Cloning method: Restriction Enzyme
  Sequencing primers: 5′ M13 For; 3′ M13 Rev
Terms and licenses: Academic/Nonprofit Terms; Industry Terms: Not Available to Industry
Depositor comments: This CDS was amplified using PCR from a full length cDNA template from the OSIIEa, OSIIEb, and OSJNEa thru OSJNEf full length cDNA libraries generated by the Guoliang Wang lab at Ohio State University. The PCR product omitted the stop codon. The PCR product was cloned into a Gateway pENTR/D entry vector. Further information on this gene may be obtained at www.grassius.org using the Genbank number. (The second half of the plasmid name is the Genbank Number for the sequence of the insert)
How to cite: pUT1345-HQ858835 was a gift from John Gray & Erich Grotewold (Addgene plasmid # 27917 ; http://n2t.net/addgene:27917 ; RRID:Addgene_27917)
