[The description below was written by a language model from this plasmid's Addgene catalogue record and pLannotate feature annotations shown in this document.]
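Description:
pUT1345-HQ858835 is a Gateway entry clone built on the Invitrogen pENTR/D backbone. It carries the coding sequence of a rice (Oryza sativa) WRKY transcription factor, the product of locus Os08g0386200 / LOC_Os08g29660. The full depositor sequence is 3,537 nt, consistent with a 2,580 bp backbone plus a 957 bp insert. The plasmid is maintained in E. coli through a ColE1/pUC-type origin and selected with kanamycin via the aph(3')-Ia (KanR) gene. The catalogue lists it as low copy, although the annotation describes the origin as a high-copy type. The rrnB T1 and T2 terminators lie upstream of the cloning region and insulate the insert from read-through transcription from the vector. The short lacI and lacZα matches are only backbone remnants. A T7 promoter lies just outside attL2 and points back toward the insert.

The insert sits between the attL1 and attL2 recombination sites. The automated annotation recognises part of it by similarity to Arabidopsis WRKY41, a W-box-binding factor, which fits a conserved WRKY region in the rice protein rather than indicating an Arabidopsis gene. According to the depositor, the CDS was PCR-amplified from full-length rice cDNA library templates and the stop codon was deliberately omitted. The entry vector has no promoter for expressing the gene in plants or other eukaryotes, so the clone serves as a transfer intermediate. An LR Clonase reaction moves the open reading frame into attR-containing destination vectors, and the missing stop codon permits in-frame C-terminal fusions to tags or reporters supplied by those vectors. The clone is associated with a comparative regulatory genomics resource for grass transcription factors.
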