Features (pLannotate 1.2.2; 10 found; start..end, strand, type, name):
      1..100     +  protein_bind   attL1: mutant version of attL; recombination site for the Gateway® LR reaction LR Clonase™
    430..777     +  CDS            WRKY41 (fragment): WRK41_ARATH - Experimental evidence at protein level: Swiss-Prot protein existence level 1. Transcription factor. Interacts specifically with the W box (5'-(T)TGAC[CT]-3'), a frequently occurring elicitor-responsive cis- acting element (By similarity). From Arabidopsis thaliana (Mouse-ear cress).
   1094..1193    -  protein_bind   attL2: mutant version of attL; recombination site for the Gateway® LR reaction LR Clonase™
   1211..1229    -  promoter       T7 promoter: promoter for bacteriophage T7 RNA polymerase
   1363..2172    +  CDS            KanR: aminoglycoside phosphotransferase; aph(3')-Ia; confers resistance to kanamycin in bacteria or G418 (Geneticin®) in eukaryotes
   2319..2907    +  rep_origin     ori: high-copy-number ColE1/pMB1/pBR322/pUC origin of replication
   3090..3182    +  CDS            lacI (fragment): lac repressor; lacI; The lac repressor binds to the lac operator to inhibit transcription in E. coli. This inhibition can be relieved by adding lactose or isopropyl-β-D-thiogalactopyranoside (IPTG).
   3237..3264    -  terminator     rrnB T2 terminator: transcription terminator T2 from the E. coli rrnB gene
   3396..3439    +  terminator     rrnB T1 terminator: Escherichia coli rrnB; transcription terminator T1 from the E. coli rrnB gene
   3486..3522    -  CDS            lacZα (fragment): LacZα fragment of β-galactosidase; lacZ fragment
>Addgene plasmid #27917 | pUT1345-HQ858835 | depositor full sequence | sequence record 13191 | Author sequence
CAAATAATGATTTTATTTTGACTGATAGTGACCTGTTCGTTGCAACAAATTGATGAGCAATGCTTTTTTA
TAATGCCAACTTTGTACAAAAAAGCAGGCTCCGCGGCCGCCCCCTTCACCATGGAAGGCGTTGTTGACGG
GAGCGGCGCGCAGCTGGTGGTGGCGGAGCTGGTGCGCGTGCAGGGGCTGCTCCGGCAGCTCGAGGCCCAC
CTGAGCGCGCCGTGCTCCGTCGAGCTCTGCCGCGGCCTCGTCGCGCAGATCGTCGCGCTCACGGACAGGT
CCATCGGCATCGCCACCCGGTCCTTCTCCTCCGCCTCCGGCGGCGGCGCGCATTTCGCGGACACGGCGCC
GCCGATGCCGGCGCTGACGTCGTGCACGCCCAGCCCGCTCAGCGACGGCTCCGACCACCAGCCGTTCCGG
ACCACCAACGCCAAGAAGAGGAAGACGACGGCGAGGTGGACGAGCCAGGTGAGGGTGAGCGCGGCGGGCG
GCGCGGAGGGGCCAGCCGACGACGGGCACAGCTGGAGGAAGTACGGGCAGAAGGACATCCTGGGCGCCAA
GCACCCGCGCGGCTACTACCGCTGCACCCACCGCAACACGCAGGGATGCACCGCCACCAAGCAGGTCCAG
CGCACCGACGACGACGCCTCCCTCTTCGACGTCGTCTACCACGGCGAGCACACCTGCCGCCCGGGCGCCG
CCAGCGCCGCCGCCGCCAAGAGGCCGCACGCGCAGACGCTGCTGCAGAGCCTCAGCGCCAGCCTCACCGT
GAACACGGACACCAACACGCCGCTGACGCCGGAGAACCGCGCGCCGGCGCCGCCGCTGCAGCAGCAGCAG
CAGCAGCAGAGCGTGTCGGCGTCGCCCGTGGCGTCGGACTCGTACGGCCTGGGCGGCGCCGGGTACGGGG
ACTGGCGCTGCTGCGACGGCGACCTGCAGGAGGTCGTGTCGGCGCTCGCCACCGTGACGTCGGCCCCCGA
CCACGCCGCCATGGACGCCGCCGACTTCATGAGCTACTGCTTCGACTTCGACCCGGCGGTGTACGGCGGC
ATCGTCGGCACGCCGAGCTTCTTCCTAAAGGGTGGGCGCGCCGACCCAGCTTTCTTGTACAAAGTTGGCA
TTATAAGAAAGCATTGCTTATCAATTTGTTGCAACGAACAGGTCACTATCAGTCAAAATAAAATCATTAT
TTGCCATCCAGCTGATATCCCCTATAGTGAGTCGTATTACATGGTCATAGCTGTTTCCTGGCAGCTCTGG
CCCGTGTCTCAAAATCTCTGATGTTACATTGCACAAGATAAAAATATATCATCATGAACAATAAAACTGT
CTGCTTACATAAACAGTAATACAAGGGGTGTTATGAGCCATATTCAACGGGAAACGTCGAGGCCGCGATT
AAATTCCAACATGGATGCTGATTTATATGGGTATAAATGGGCTCGCGATAATGTCGGGCAATCAGGTGCG
ACAATCTATCGCTTGTATGGGAAGCCCGATGCGCCAGAGTTGTTTCTGAAACATGGCAAAGGTAGCGTTG
CCAATGATGTTACAGATGAGATGGTCAGACTAAACTGGCTGACGGAATTTATGCCTCTTCCGACCATCAA
GCATTTTATCCGTACTCCTGATGATGCATGGTTACTCACCACTGCGATCCCCGGAAAAACAGCATTCCAG
GTATTAGAAGAATATCCTGATTCAGGTGAAAATATTGTTGATGCGCTGGCAGTGTTCCTGCGCCGGTTGC
ATTCGATTCCTGTTTGTAATTGTCCTTTTAACAGCGATCGCGTATTTCGTCTCGCTCAGGCGCAATCACG
AATGAATAACGGTTTGGTTGATGCGAGTGATTTTGATGACGAGCGTAATGGCTGGCCTGTTGAACAAGTC
TGGAAAGAAATGCATAAACTTTTGCCATTCTCACCGGATTCAGTCGTCACTCATGGTGATTTCTCACTTG
ATAACCTTATTTTTGACGAGGGGAAATTAATAGGTTGTATTGATGTTGGACGAGTCGGAATCGCAGACCG
ATACCAGGATCTTGCCATCCTATGGAACTGCCTCGGTGAGTTTTCTCCTTCATTACAGAAACGGCTTTTT
CAAAAATATGGTATTGATAATCCTGATATGAATAAATTGCAGTTTCATTTGATGCTCGATGAGTTTTTCT
AATCAGAATTGGTTAATTGGTTGTAACACTGGCAGAGCATTACGCTGACTTGACGGGACGGCGCAAGCTC
ATGACCAAAATCCCTTAACGTGAGTTACGCGTCGTTCCACTGAGCGTCAGACCCCGTAGAAAAGATCAAA
GGATCTTCTTGAGATCCTTTTTTTCTGCGCGTAATCTGCTGCTTGCAAACAAAAAAACCACCGCTACCAG
CGGTGGTTTGTTTGCCGGATCAAGAGCTACCAACTCTTTTTCCGAAGGTAACTGGCTTCAGCAGAGCGCA
GATACCAAATACTGTCCTTCTAGTGTAGCCGTAGTTAGGCCACCACTTCAAGAACTCTGTAGCACCGCCT
ACATACCTCGCTCTGCTAATCCTGTTACCAGTGGCTGCTGCCAGTGGCGATAAGTCGTGTCTTACCGGGT
TGGACTCAAGACGATAGTTACCGGATAAGGCGCAGCGGTCGGGCTGAACGGGGGGTTCGTGCACACAGCC
CAGCTTGGAGCGAACGACCTACACCGAACTGAGATACCTACAGCGTGAGCATTGAGAAAGCGCCACGCTT
CCCGAAGGGAGAAAGGCGGACAGGTATCCGGTAAGCGGCAGGGTCGGAACAGGAGAGCGCACGAGGGAGC
TTCCAGGGGGAAACGCCTGGTATCTTTATAGTCCTGTCGGGTTTCGCCACCTCTGACTTGAGCGTCGATT
TTTGTGATGCTCGTCAGGGGGGCGGAGCCTATGGAAAAACGCCAGCAACGCGGCCTTTTTACGGTTCCTG
GCCTTTTGCTGGCCTTTTGCTCACATGTTCTTTCCTGCGTTATCCCCTGATTCTGTGGATAACCGTATTA
CCGCCTTTGAGTGAGCTGATACCGCTCGCCGCAGCCGAACGACCGAGCGCAGCGAGTCAGTGAGCGAGGA
AGCGGAAGAGCGCCCAATACGCAAACCGCCTCTCCCCGCGCGTTGGCCGATTCATTAATGCAGCTGGCAC
GACAGGTTTCCCGACTGGAAAGCGGGCAGTGAGCGCAACGCAATTAATACGCGTACCGCTAGCCAGGAAG
AGTTTGTAGAAACGCAAAAAGGCCATCCGTCAGGATGGCCTTCTGCTTAGTTTGATGCCTGGCAGTTTAT
GGCGGGCGTCCTGCCCGCCACCCTCCGGGCCGTTGCTTCACAACGTTCAAATCCGCTCCCGGCGGATTTG
TCCTACTCAGGAGAGCGTTCACCGACAAACAACAGATAAAACGAAAGGCCCAGTCTTCCGACTGAGCCTT
TCGTTTTATTTGATGCCTGGCAGTTCCCTACTCTCGCGTTAACGCTAGCATGGATGTTTTCCCAGTCACG
ACGTTGTAAAACGACGGCCAGTCTTAAGCTCGGGCCC
