>Addgene plasmid #27917 | pUT1345-HQ858835 | addgene partial sequence | sequence record 34207 | 27917 with M13pUC-fwd
ATGATTTTATTTTGACTGATAGTGACCTGTTCGTTGCAACAAATTGATGAGCAATGCTTTTTTATAATGC
CAACTTTGTACAAAAAAGCAGGCTCCGCGGCCGCCCCCTTCACCATGGAAGGCGTTGTTGACGGGAGCGG
CGCGCAGCTGGTGGTGGCGGAGCTGGTGCGCGTGCAGGGGCTGCTCCGGCAGCTCGAGGCCCACCTGAGC
GCGCCGTGCTCCGTCGAGCTCTGCCGCGGCCTCGTCGCGCAGATCGTCGCGCTCACGGACAGGTCCATCG
GCATCGCCACCCGGTCCTTCTCCTCCGCCTCCGGCGGCGGCGCGCATTTCGCGGACACGGCGCCGCCGAT
GCCGGCGCTGACGTCGTGCACGCCCAGCCCGCTCAGCGACGGCTCCGACCACCAGCCGTTCCGGACCACC
AACGCCAAGAAGAGGAAGACGACGGCGAGGTGGACGAGCCAGGTGAGGGTGAGCGCGGCGGGCGGCGCGG
AGGGGCCAGCCGACGACGGGCACAGCTGGAGGAAGTACGGGCAGAAGGACATCCTGGGCGCCAAGCACCC
GCGCGGCTACTACCGCTGCACCCACCGCAACACGCA
